>Addgene plasmid #17053 | ZE19 wnt8 pBand3-5 | addgene partial sequence | sequence record 22864 | SP6 5'-ATTTAGGTGACACTATAG-3'
CTCTCCATATGGTCGACCTGCAGGCGGCCGCGAATTCACTAGTGATTTGGCAAACAAGAAAAAGTGCAGG
TATTCTTCGAATAAAACAGTTTTAGGCGTGTTTTATTTTGGTCCTCGAGGTCTACGCCTGTTATGACCAT
GGCTTCCGTGTCTGCGGGTGCAGACGTGTTTGACAGTGACCTGGGAGCAGTTCTCGCACTTAACAGTGCA
GCACCAATGAAACTTGCAGTTGCAGCTGCTAACGACCTCCGTGCGCCTTTCCTCCACCCGCAGACCGCAC
TCATGGCACAGTCTGCGGCAGCTTCGCCTTTCCCATTGAGACAGACTTTCCCCGTGTTGCACGCACTCCC
GACCCTCTGTGCCAGGAAGTCCAAGGCTCAGGTTTTTGGCACAATAATCCGGCGAATCCTCTAGATATAT
GAGCTCTGTTCGGGCGATGGAGCCGAATGCGTCTGTCATGGTCACGCGGTTGTCTGCGCTGTTGCCTGCG
CGCATTCGTCTTTTGTCCATCTCGAGTTTCTGGGCCTGATCGTGCTTCACTTTCAGGTAATTGCCAATCT
CACGGAAGTCAGCCAGTTGCATCCAGCATGTTTGCATTGTGCAACTTTCTGACATGCCATGACATCTACA
AATCCTCTTCATTGTCGCTTTTACAGCCAAACGTCCAGCTTCATTATTATGAAGATTAACTGCAGCTCGG
GCGTCTTGTCCAGTCTCAAGCGCATCC
