[The description below was written by a language model from this plasmid's Addgene catalogue record.]
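Description:
ZE19 wnt8 pBand3-5 is a bacterial cloning plasmid carrying a zebrafish (Danio rerio) wnt8 cDNA in the pGEM-T Easy backbone, a roughly 3 kb commercial vector designed for capturing PCR products. It is propagated in standard E. coli cloning strains under ampicillin selection; the record lists copy number as unknown. It has no eukaryotic promoter or expression elements, so it serves as a cDNA source and in vitro transcription template rather than as an expression vector. The insert size is not stated, and no feature table is provided.

The insert, corresponding to the wnt8a locus, was generated by RT-PCR and ligated into the vector. According to the depositor it represents the full-length cDNA and includes ORF1, an intervening region annotated as an IRES, and ORF2. This reflects the unusual organization of zebrafish wnt8, whose transcript is bicistronic and encodes two Wnt8 proteins from a single message, with the internal element presumed to allow translation of the downstream reading frame. The cloning site is flanked by the T7 and SP6 phage promoters, which also serve as the 5′ and 3′ sequencing primer sites, respectively. The depositor notes that SP6 polymerase produces antisense RNA, which implies that the sense strand reads from the T7 side.

The most direct use supported by the record is synthesis of antisense riboprobes, for example to detect wnt8 expression by in situ hybridization in zebrafish embryos. This fits the associated study of wnt8 function in mesoderm and neurectoderm patterning. The plasmid can also serve as a template for subcloning either or both reading frames.
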