Addgene plasmid #17053: ZE19 wnt8 pBand3-5
Depositing lab: Randall Moon. Depositing organization: University of Washington. Publication: Zebrafish wnt8 encodes two wnt8 proteins on a bicistronic transcript and is required for mesoderm and neurectoderm patterning. Lekven AC, Thorpe CJ, Waxman JS, Moon RT. Dev Cell. 2001 Jul;1(1):103-14. doi: 10.1016/s1534-5807(01)00007-7. PubMed 11703928.
Backbone
  Vector backbone: pGemT easy
  Backbone manufacturer: Promega
  Backbone size w/o insert (bp): 3000
Growth in bacteria
  Bacterial resistance: Ampicillin, 100 μg/mL
  Growth temperature: 37°C
  Growth strain: DH5alpha
  Copy number: Unknown
Gene/Insert
  Gene/Insert name: wnt8 pBand3-5 (alt name: wnt8)
  Species: D. rerio (zebrafish)
  Entrez Gene: wnt8a (a.k.a. wnt-8, wnt8, wnt8.1, wu:fa20e02, wu:fe05d07)
  Cloning method: Restriction Enzyme
  Sequencing primers: 5′ T7; 3′ SP6
Terms and licenses: Academic/Nonprofit Terms; Industry Terms: Not Available to Industry
Depositor comments: RT PCR prodct ligated into vector full length cDNA cloned includes ORF1, IRES and ORF2. For antiense RNA: transcribe with SP6 polymerase. Plasmid History: Species of Sequence Origin: Zebrafish. Reference: Lekven, Dev Cell, 2001.
How to cite: ZE19 wnt8 pBand3-5 was a gift from Randall Moon (Addgene plasmid # 17053 ; http://n2t.net/addgene:17053 ; RRID:Addgene_17053)
